Addgene plasmid #212549: pTwist-SARS-CoV-2 Spike-deltaC18 R158G (GGC)
Purpose: Encodes SARS-CoV-2 spike R158G for pseudovirus production
Depositing lab: Alejandro Balazs. Depositing organization: Massachusetts General Hospital. Publication: Ongoing evolution of SARS-CoV-2 drives escape from mRNA vaccine-induced humoral immunity. Roederer AL, Cao Y, Denis KS, Sheehan ML, Li CJ, Lam EC, Gregory DJ, Poznansky MC, Iafrate AJ, Canaday DH, Gravenstein S, Garcia-Beltran WF, Balazs AB. medRxiv [Preprint]. 2024 Mar 7:2024.03.05.24303815. doi: 10.1101/2024.03.05.24303815. PubMed 38496628.
Backbone
  Vector backbone: pTwist-CMV-BetaGlobin-WPRE-Neo
  Backbone manufacturer: Twist
  Vector type: Mammalian Expression
Growth in bacteria
  Bacterial resistance: Ampicillin, 100 μg/mL
  Growth temperature: 37°C
  Growth strain: NEB Stable
  Copy number: High Copy
Gene/Insert
  Gene/Insert name: SARS-CoV-2 Spike R158G
  Species: Severe acute respiratory syndrome coronavirus 2
  Mutation: R158G
  Entrez Gene: S (a.k.a. GU280_gp02, spike glycoprotein)
  Promoter: CAG
  Cloning method: Ligation Independent Cloning
Terms and licenses: Academic/Nonprofit Terms; Industry Terms: Not Available to Industry
Depositor comments: Please visit https://www.medrxiv.org/content/10.1101/2024.03.05.24303815v1 for medRxiv preprint.
How to cite: pTwist-SARS-CoV-2 Spike-deltaC18 R158G (GGC) was a gift from Alejandro Balazs (Addgene plasmid # 212549 ; http://n2t.net/addgene:212549 ; RRID:Addgene_212549)
