[The description below was written by a language model from this plasmid's Addgene catalogue record and pLannotate feature annotations shown in this document.]
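Description:
pTwist-SARS-CoV-2 Spike-deltaC18 R158G (GGC) is a mammalian expression plasmid of about 10.5 kb built on the Twist pTwist-CMV-BetaGlobin-WPRE-Neo backbone. It is maintained in E. coli at high copy through a ColE1/pUC-type origin and selected with ampicillin via the β-lactamase gene. A separate cassette, in which an SV40 early promoter drives the neomycin phosphotransferase gene with a bovine growth hormone polyadenylation signal, would allow G418 selection in mammalian cells. β-globin insulator elements and bacterial rrnG and T7 terminators flank the functional units and help isolate them from read-through transcription.

The payload is the SARS-CoV-2 spike glycoprotein carrying the R158G substitution. The "(GGC)" in the name presumably indicates the glycine codon used, and "deltaC18" indicates an 18-residue C-terminal truncation of the cytoplasmic tail. This modification is commonly used to improve spike incorporation into pseudotyped particles, although the record itself does not explain it. The annotated spike coding sequence lies downstream of a CMV enhancer and promoter elements and a truncated human β-globin intron, which promotes splicing-dependent expression. It is followed by a WPRE, which enhances transcript stability and export, and an SV40 polyadenylation signal. The catalogue lists the promoter as CAG, whereas the backbone name and feature table point to a CMV enhancer/promoter with a β-globin intron, and the record does not resolve this discrepancy.

The stated purpose is to supply the R158G spike as the envelope protein for pseudovirus production. The associated work concerns SARS-CoV-2 evolution and escape from mRNA vaccine-induced humoral immunity, so such pseudoviruses would be suited to assessing how this mutation affects antibody neutralization.
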