Features (pLannotate 1.2.2; 21 found; start..end, strand, type, name):
    228..279     -  promoter       CMVd2 promoter: truncated human cytomegalovirus (CMV) immediate early promoter that yields moderately reduced expression relative to the full-length promoter
    342..359     +  promoter       CMV promoter (fragment): human cytomegalovirus (CMV) immediate early promoter
    432..735     -  enhancer       CMV enhancer: human cytomegalovirus immediate early enhancer
    816..864     +  polyA_signal   poly(A) signal: synthetic polyadenylation signal
    882..928     +  terminator     T7 terminator: transcription terminator for bacteriophage T7 RNA polymerase
    933..1004    -  misc_feature   5' β-globin insulator: insulator upstream of the human β-globin locus (Farrell et al., 2002)
   1156..1292    -  terminator     rrnG terminator: transcription terminator from the E. coli ribosomal RNA rrnG operon (Albrechtsen et al., 1991)
   1305..2165    -  CDS            AmpR: β-lactamase; bla; confers resistance to ampicillin, carbenicillin, and related antibiotics
   2675..2739    +  CDS            bla(M) (fragment): β-lactamase lacking the signal sequence; bla(M); allows cytosolic expression of β-lactamase
   2911..3499    +  rep_origin     ori: high-copy-number ColE1/pMB1/pBR322/pUC origin of replication
   3695..3919    -  polyA_signal   bGH poly(A) signal: bovine growth hormone polyadenylation signal
   3933..4724    -  CDS            neo: KKA2_KLEPN - Also known as kan, nptII. Experimental evidence at protein level: Swiss-Prot protein existence level 1. Resistance to kanamycin, neomycin, paromomycin, ribostamycin, butirosin and gentamicin B. From Klebsiella pneumoniae.
   4738..4934    -  promoter       SV40 promoter: SV40 early promoter
   4979..5050    -  misc_feature   3' β-globin insulator: insulator downstream of the human β-globin locus (Farrell et al., 2002)
   5095..5231    -  terminator     rrnG terminator: transcription terminator from the E. coli ribosomal RNA rrnG operon (Albrechtsen et al., 1991)
   5261..5307    -  terminator     T7 terminator: transcription terminator for bacteriophage T7 RNA polymerase
   5330..5399    +  CDS            large T antigen (fragment): large T antigen from SV40 (simian virus 40)
   5422..5543    +  polyA_signal   SV40 poly(A) signal: SV40 polyadenylation signal
   5596..6184    -  misc_feature   WPRE: woodchuck hepatitis virus posttranscriptional regulatory element
   6258..10022   -  CDS            S: SPIKE_SARS2 - Experimental evidence at protein level: Swiss-Prot protein existence level 1. [Spike glycoprotein]: May down-regulate host tetherin (BST2) by lysosomal degradation, thereby counteracting its antiviral activity. From Severe acute respiratory syndrome coronavirus 2 (2019-nCoV) (SARS-CoV-2).
  10081..94      -  intron         β-globin intron (across the origin): internally truncated intron from human β-globin
>Addgene plasmid #212549 | pTwist-SARS-CoV-2 Spike-deltaC18 R158G (GGC) | addgene full sequence | sequence record 438473 | Addgene NGS Result
ATATGTGTACCCTGTTACTTCTCCCCTTCCTATGACATGAACTTAACCATAGAAAAGAAGGGGAAAGAAA
ACATCAAGGGTCCCATAGACTCACCCTGAAGTTCTCAGGATCCGAGCTCGGTACCACATGTAAGCTTCGA
GGGGAGGCTGGATCGGTCCCGGTGTCTTCTATGGAGGTCAAAACAGCGTGGATGGCGTCTCCAGGCGATC
TGACGGTTCACTAAACCAGCTCTGCTTATATAGACCTCCCACCGTACACGCCTACCGCCCATTTGCGTCA
ATGGGGCGGAGTTGTTACGACATTTTGGAAAGTCCCGTTGATTTTGGTGCCAAAACAAACTCCCATTGAC
GTCAATGGGGTGGAGACTTGGAAATCCCCGTGAGTCAAACCGCTATCCACGCCCATTGATGTACTGCCAA
AACCGCATCAGCATGGTAATAGCGATGACTAATACGTAGATGTACTGCCAAGTAGGAAAGTCCCATAAGG
TCATGTACTGGGCATAATGCCAGGCGGGCCATTTACCGTCATTGACGTCAATAGGGGGCGTACTTGGCAT
ATGATACACTTGATGTACTGCCAAGTGGGCAGTTTACCGTAAATACTCCACCCATTGACGTCAATGGAAA
GTCCCTATTGGCGTTACTATGGGAACATACGTCATTATTGACGTCAATGGGCGGGGGTCGTTGGGCGGTC
AGCCAGGCGGGCCATTTACCGTAAGTTATGTAACGCGGAACTCCATATATGGGCTATGAACTAATGACCC
CGTAATTGATTACTAGATCTGGCTACACTCGATCAGCAGTTAGATAATAAAATCGCTATCCATCGAAGAT
GGATGTGTGTTGGTTTTTTGTGTGTGTAACGCAACGATTGATAGCATAACCCCTTGGGGCCTCTAAACGG
GTCTTGAGGGGTTTTTTGAATTGAGAGGTAGCTGAAGCTGCTGTTATGACCACTAGAGGGAAGAAGATAC
CTGTGGAGCTAATGGTCCAAGATGTCGGGAGCCGCGATCGCTGCCAAAAAGGTAAGCTGACGATAGCTGA
CGAGATTCGATGCCCGACGAGCAAATGAGCGCCACGGCTGTTCGCGTAAGCTCGAAACGACGGAGATTCG
ATAGAGCCAGAGTCGAGTTTAAACGATTCGGGATCTTAAGGATAAATTTCTGGTAAGGAGGACACGTATG
GAAGTGGGCAAGTTGGGGAAGCCGTATCCGTTGCTGAATCTGGCATATGTGGGAGTATAAGACGCGCAGC
GTCGCATCAGGCATTTTTTTCTGCGCCAATGCACCTAGAATCGGTTACCAATGCTTAATCAGTGAGGCAC
CTATCTCAGCGATCTGTCTATTTCGTTCATCCATAGTTGCCTGACTCCCCGTCGTGTAGATAACTACGAT
ACGGGAGGGCTTACCATCTGGCCCCAGTGCTGCAATGATACCGCGAGACCCACGCTCACCGGCTCCAGAT
TTATCAGCAATAAACCAGCCAGCCGGAAGGGCCGAGCGCAGAAGTGGTCCTGCAACTTTATCCGCCTCCA
TCCAGTCTATCAACTGTTGCCGGGAAGCTAGAGTAAGTAGTTCGCCAGTTAATAGTTTACGCAAGGTTGT
TGCCATTGCTACAGGCATCGTGGTGTCACGCTCGTCGTTTGGTATGGCTTCATTCAGCTCCGGTTCCCAA
CGATCAAGGCGAGTTACATGATCCCCCATGTTGTGCAAAAAAGCGGTTAGCTCCTTCGGTCCTCCAATCG
TTGTCAGAAGTAAGTTGGCCGCAGTGTTATCACTCATGGTTATGGCAGCACTGCATAATTCTCTTACTGT
CATGCCATCCGTAAGATGCTTTTCTGTGACTGGTGAATACTCAACCAAGTCATTCTGAGAATAGTGTATG
CGGCGACCGAGTTGCTCTTGCCCGGCGTCAATACGGGATAATACCGCGCCACATAGCAGAACTTTAAAAG
TGCTCATCATTGGAAAGCGTTCTTCGGGGCGAAAACTCTCAAGGATCTTACCGCTGTTGAGATCCAGTTC
GATGTAACCCACTCGCGCACCCAACTGATCTTCAGCATCTTTTACTTTCACCAGCGTTTCTGGGTGAGCA
AAAACAGGAAGGCAAAATGCCGCAAAAAAGGGAATAAGGGCGACACGGAAATGTTGAATACTCATGCGAA
AGCCTCCTGCTGATCCTGTCTCTTGATAGATGTTTGCAAAAGCTAGGACTCGATTATACGTTGACCGATC
AGACTATCAATATCTAGGTTTAAACAGATCGGTACGCTGCCGTGACCAGGCTTGAGTACAATATCTGACG
ATTGGACTTCCTGGGTCCCAAGCTGGATTCCGACTGGCTGACTGCCAAGCAACGATATGGATCGTCGAGA
CTCGCACTGAGAGGATCGTTCTCGGTACACCAGGCGCGCCCCGATTTCGATATTCCTCGGATCTCGGATA
GATCGGGATTGAGGATGTAGGTTGAACTTCTCTCGGGTGATCCCGATCTCGGATATTCGGGATTGGAGTA
ATACCTGGCGATAGGCGCTGCCAAGCAATAGCCAAGGCGCAAGGCCGGCCAAGAGACTTGCGATAGTTCG
TTCGAGAGGTAGCCTGCAAGATGGATCGGACGAAAGGTTTGAAGATTTTCCGACGAGGGCCTTGGAGAGT
TCGGAAATTTAAATGCAACTATGGATGAACGAAATAGACAGATCGCTGAGATAGGTGCCTCACTGATTAA
GCATTGGTAACTGTCAGACCAAGTTTACTCATATATACTTTAGATTGATTTAAAACTTCATTTTTAATTT
AAAAGGATCTAGGTGAAGATCCTTTTTGATAATCTCATGACCAAAATCCCTTAACGTGAGTTTTCGTTCC
ACTGAGCGTCAGACCCCGTAGAAAAGATCAAAGGATCTTCTTGAGATCCTTTTTTTCTGCGCGTAATCTG
CTGCTTGCAAACAAAAAAACCACCGCTACCAGCGGTGGTTTGTTTGCCGGATCAAGAGCTACCAACTCTT
TTTCCGAAGGTAACTGGCTTCAGCAGAGCGCAGATACCAAATACTGTTCTTCTAGTGTAGCCGTAGTTAG
GCCACCACTTCAAGAACTCTGTAGCACCGCCTACATACCTCGCTCTGCTAATCCTGTTACCAGTGGCTGC
TGCCAGTGGCGATAAGTCGTGTCTTACCGGGTTGGACTCAAGACGATAGTTACCGGATAAGGCGCAGCGG
TCGGGCTGAACGGGGGGTTCGTGCACACAGCCCAGCTTGGAGCGAACGACCTACACCGAACTGAGATACC
TACAGCGTGAGCTATGAGAAAGCGCCACGCTTCCCGAAGGGAGAAAGGCGGACAGGTATCCGGTAAGCGG
CAGGGTCGGAACAGGAGAGCGCACGAGGGAGCTTCCAGGGGGAAACGCCTGGTATCTTTATAGTCCTGTC
GGGTTTCGCCACCTCTGACTTGAGCGTCGATTTTTGTGATGCTCGTCAGGGGGGCGGAGCCTATGGAAAA
ACGCCAGCAACGCGGCCTTTTTACGGTTCCTGGCCTTTTGCTGGCCTTTTGCTCACATGATTTAAATGAA
ACTCGTAATCGGAGAACGGGTGCAATAGCAAGGACCAGATCGAACTTGACTGACGCAATTCTGAGCGTAG
TCGAAACCCAGACAAGTCGATCTCGCCAAGTAGCTGACTTGACTGGTTAATTAACCATAGAGCCCACCGC
ATCCCCAGCATGCCTGCTATTGTCTTCCCAATCCTCCCCCTTGCTGTCCTGCCCCACCCCACCCCCCAGA
ATAGAATGACACCTACTCAGACAATGCGATGCAATTTCCTCATTTTATTAGGAAAGGACAGTGGGAGTGG
CACCTTCCAGGGTCAAGGAAGGCACGGGGGAGGGGCAAACAACAGATGGCTGGCAACTAGAAGGCACAGG
GCTTACATACTAGAAGAACTCGTCAAGAAGGCGATAGAAGGCGATGCGCTGCGAATCGGGAGCGGCGATA
CCGTAAAGCACGAGGAAGCGGTCAGCCCATTCGCCGCCAAGCTCTTCAGCAATATCACGGGTAGCCAACG
CTATGTCCTGATAGCGGTCCGCCACACCCAGCCGGCCACAGTCGATGAATCCAGAAAAGCGGCCATTTTC
CACCATGATATTCGGCAAGCAGGCATCGCCGTGGGTCACGACGAGATCCTCGCCGTCGGGCATCCGCGCC
TTGAGCCTGGCGAACAGTTCGGCTGGCGCGAGCCCCTGATGCTCTTCGTCCAGATCATCCTGATCGACAA
GACCGGCTTCCATCCGAGTACGTGCTCGCTCGATGCGATGTTTCGCTTGGTGGTCGAATGGGCAGGTAGC
CGGATCAAGCGTATGCAGCCGCCGCATTGCATCAGCCATGATGGATACTTTCTCGGCAGGAGCAAGGTGA
GATGACAGGAGATCCTGCCCCGGCACTTCGCCCAATAGCAGCCAGTCCCTTCCCGCTTCAGTGACAACGT
CGAGCACAGCTGCGCAAGGAACGCCCGTCGTGGCCAGCCACGATAGCCGCGCTGCCTCGTCCTGGAGTTC
ATTCAGGGCACCGGACAGGTCGGTCTTGACAAAAAGAACCGGGCGCCCCTGCGCTGACAGCCGGAACACG
GCGGCATCAGAGCAGCCGATTGTCTGTTGTGCCCAGTCATAGCCGAATAGCCTCTCCACCCAAGCGGCGG
GAGAACCTGCGTGCAATCCATCTTGTTCAATCATGTTGGCTACCTCCTTTGCAAAAGCCTAGGCCTCCAA
AAAAGCCTCCTCACTACTTCTGGAATAGCTCAGAGGCCGAGGCGGCCTCGGCCTCTGCATAAATAAAAAA
AATTAGTCAGCGATGGGGCGGAGAATGGGCGGAACTGGGCGGAGTTAGGGGCGGGATGGGCGGAGTTAGG
GGCGGGACTATGGTTGCTGACTAATTGAGATGCAGATCGCTTAATTAAGTTTCGATAGCCCAAGGTAACC
AATGAGATTAGGGAGGGAAGAAAGTTTGATGAACTACTTCTGACCCCTAGTGGTGTCCAGAAAAGACCAT
TAAAGGAATGTCTTGATCGAAATCGAGAGATCGCCTGCAGGATAGCTGACGACCTTAAGGATAAATTTCT
GGTAAGGAGGACACGTATGGAAGTGGGCAAGTTGGGGAAGCCGTATCCGTTGCTGAATCTGGCATATGTG
GGAGTATAAGACGCGCAGCGTCGCATCAGGCATTTTTTTCTGCGCCAATGCCGGTAGATAGCAATCCGGC
CCGAGGGGCACAAAAAACCCCTCAAGACCCGTTTAGAGGCCCCAAGGGGTTATGCTACGATACCGATAGA
GATGGGCCAATACCACATTTGTAGAGGTTTTACTTGCTTTAAAAAACCTCCCACACCTCCCCCTGAACCT
GAAACATAAAATGAATGCAATTGTTGTTGTTAACTTGTTTATTGCAGCTTATAATGGTTACAAATAAAGC
AATAGCATCACAAATTTCACAAATAAAGCATTTTTTTCACTGCATTCTAGTTGTGGTTTGTCCAAACTCA
TCAATGTATCTTATCATGTCTGTGAGCTGAAGGTACGCTGTATCTCAGTCAGTCAAGCTAGACAGGCGGG
GAGGCGGCCCAAAGGGAGATCCGACTCGTCTGAGGGCGAAGGCGAAGACGCGGAAGAGGCCGCAGAGCCG
GCAGCAGGCCGCGGGAAGGAAGGTCCGCTGGATTGAGGGCCGAAGGGACGTAGCAGAAGGACGTCCCGCG
CAGAATCCAGGTGGCAACACAGGCGAGCAGCCATGGAAAGGACGTCAGCTTCCCCGACAACACCACGGAA
TTGTCAGTGCCCAACAGCCGAGCCCCTGTCCAGCAGCGGGCAAGGCAGGCGGCGATGAGTTCCGCCGTGG
CAATAGGGAGGGGGAAAGCGAAAGTCCCGGAAAGGAGCTGACAGGTGGTGGCAATGCCCCAACCAGTGGG
GGTTGCGTCAGCAAACACAGTGCACACCACGCCACGTTGCCTGACAACGGGCCACAACTCCTCATAAAGA
GACAGCAACCAGGATTTATACAAGGAGGAGAAAATGAAAGCCATACGGGAAGCAATAGCATGATACAAAG
GCATTAAAGCAGCGTATCCACATAGCGTAAAAGGAGCAACATAGTTAAGAATACCAGTCAATCTTTCACA
AATTTTGTAATCCAGAGGTTGATTAGGCCTGCGGATCCAGAAATCGATTGTATCAGTCAGTCAGTGCAGG
AGGAGACAACTTCTAGAGGATCCTTTATTTACAACAAGATCCGCAACTGCAACATCCTTTCAAGCAGGAA
CAACAGCTAGTCATACAGCACAACATAATTGTGACCATAACGATAGCTATAAGTCCGGCGATAAAGCCCA
ACCAAATGTACCAGGGCCATTTAATATATTGTTCGTATTTGCCCAGTTCTTGCAAGTCGATCAAAGATTC
ATTCAAGTTCTTGGCGACCTCATTAAGGCGATCAATCTCTTTCTGAATGTTGACGACACTTGCATTTATT
CCTGATATGTCCCCGAGATCAACATCGGGTGAAGTATGATTCTTAAAGTATTTATCCAATTCCTCTTTGA
AGCTATCCAACTCGGGTTGCAGGGGATCATATACCGTGTTGTTCACGATCCCAATGACCACATCACAGTT
GCCTGAGACAAATGTATTGTCAGTGGTTATGATTTGGGGTTCATAGAAATTCCTTTGGGTCACAAACCAA
TGCGTGCCATTACTGACGAAAACGCCTTCCCTGGGAAAGTGCGCTTTGCCATCGTGACAGATTGCTGGAG
CTGTCGTAAAGTTCTTCTCTTGAGCAGGGACATAAGTGACGTGGAGAAAGACCACTCCATGTGGGGCGGA
TTGGGGGAAGGACATCAAGTGATAGCCCTTGCCACAAAAGTCAACCCGTTTGGACTGCCCGAGCACGCAC
TCTGACATTTTAGTGGCGGCCAGGTTGGCGCTTGCTCGTATCTCAGCAGCCCGGATCAACTGTTGTGTCA
CATAAGTTTGGAGTGACTGGAGCCTGCCTGTGATGAGCCGATCAATTTGCACCTCGGCTTCCACCTTATC
AAGTCTGGACAATATGTCGTTGAGGACGCTGGAGATTGCGCCGAAGTTAGAACTCAGTTGCTTCACGAGG
GTATTCAGGGCCTGGGCGTTTTGATTCACAACATCTTGGAGTTTGCCGAGGGCGGACGCTGTGCTTGACA
GTGAATCTTGGATCTTGCCAATCGCGCTGTTAAATTGATTAGCGATCAGCTTCTGATTTTCATACAATAC
ATTTTGCGTGACACCAATCCCATTGAATCTGTAAGCCATTTGCATAGCGAAAGGTATTTGAAGGGCCGCA
CCCGCGCCAAAAGTCCAGCCGGATGTAATGGTTCCTGCCAACAATGCTGATGTATACTGTGCAATCATCT
CATCAGTGAGCAGAGGGGGCAGAACTGTCAACCCATTGAATTTTTGAGCACAGATAAGGTCGCGGGCCGC
AATGTCTCCCAAACAATCCCCATACTGCTTAATGAAACCCGCGTCAGCCAACGTAACTTTGTTGAACAGC
AGATCCTCGATAAAGCTGCGTTTTGAAGGCTTAGATGGGTCTGGCAGTATTTGGCTAAAATTAAACCCGC
CAAAATCTTTGATTGGCGGCGTTTTGTATATTTGCTTTACTTGTGCGAACACCTCTTGGGTATTCTTGTC
TTGTTCGACCGCAATTCCGGTCAATGCTCGGTTGAGTTGAGTACAGAAAGACCCGTATTGAAGCAAGAGG
TTGCTACACTCGGTGGAATCCCCACAGATATACATCGTACAGTCTACGCTCGTCTTAGTCATGCTGACGG
GCAAGATTTCCGTGGTAACGCTAATGGTAAAGTTAGTTGGGATTGCGATGGAATTGTTTGAATAAGCCAC
GGAGTTCTCAGCCCCGAGACTCATGGTATAGGCGATTATGGACTGGCTGGCTACTGAGCGAGCGCGCCGT
GGTGAGTTCGTTTGAGTTTGATAAGACGCACAGATTCCTGCCCCAATAGGAATATCACATTCGTATGAAT
TATTGACATGCTCAGCGCCAATGAGACAACCCGCTCTAGTTTGAAAGACATTGGAACCTGTTGAGTAGAC
TCTCCAGGTGGGTGTCAGTTGGTCGGCGTGTATCGCCACAGGGACTTCGGTACAGTTGACATCTTGATAC
AGGACAGCCACTTGGTTGGATGTGTTCGTTCCGGGAGTTATCACGCTGACCCCGCCGAAGCTACAGGGTG
TTATATCGAGGATTTCCAGTGTTTGCGGATCGCGGACGGCATCTGTGGTATCGGCAATGTCTCTACCAAA
TTGTTGAAAAGGGAGAAATTTCTTGTTTGATTCTGTCAGCACCCCTGTTCCGGTGAGCCCATTAAAGTTG
AAGTTCACACATTTATTCTTCACCAGGTTAGTGCTTTTCTTCGGTCCGCAAACTGTAGCCGGTGCGTGGA
GCAGCTCAAAGCTCAAGACTACCACCCGATATGGTTGATAGCCCACCCCATTTGTTGGTTGAAATCCGTA
TGATTGAAGGGGAAAATAACAGTTAAACCCTTCCACTCCATTACATGGGGTGCTGCCAGCTTGATAAATT
TCGGTGGAGATGTCACGTTCAAAGGGCTTCAGATTTGACTTGCGAAACAGGCGGTAAAGATAATTATAGT
TGCCGCCGACTTTTGAATCGAGATTATTGGAGTTCCATGCTATAACGCAGCCGGTGAAGTCATCCGGCAA
CTTATAATTATAGTCTGCTATCTTTCCGGTTTGCCCCGGTGCAATCTGTCGGACTTCGTCGCCGCGTATG
ACGAAAGAATCTGCGTAAACGTTGGTAAAACACAAGTCATTCAATTTCGTAGGGCTGACCCCATAACACT
TAAAAGTGCTGAATGATGCGCTATTATACAGGACACTATAATCTGCAACACAATTTGATATTCGCTTGCG
ATTCCAGGCATAAACTGATGCAAATCGAGTGGCATTAAATACTTCACCGAAAGGACACAAATTGGTGATG
TTAGGGAATCGAACAATGGATTCGGTGGGTTGGACGCGGAAGTTACTGGTTTGGTATATGCCTTTCTCAA
CTGTGAAGGACTTGAGTGTGCATTTAGTTTCGGACAGGGGATCGAGGGCACAGTCTACGGCATCGGTAAT
TGTTCCGTTTTCGTTATATTTGAGAAGAAAGGTGCGTGGTTGCAAATATCCCACATAGTAGGCTGCTGCG
CCCGCTGTCCAACCACTACTACTGTCGCCAGGCGTGAGGTAGCTTCGATGAAGGGCAAGAAGGGTTTGGA
ACCGGGTGATGTTGATGCCAATCGGCAAGTCCACGAGGGGTTCCAACGCGGAGAAGCCTTGAGGGAGATC
CCGAACCAGATTTATCGGGGTATGCTTGCTATAAATTTTGAAGTAGCCGTCTATATTCTTAAACACAAAT
TCGCGGAGATTCTTGAAGTTGCCTTGCTTCCCTTCAAGATCCATGAGAAATGGTTGGGAAACGTACTCAA
AAGTACAGTTGTTAGCGGAACTGTAAACGCCGAACTCTGACTCCATCCAAGACTTGTTATTCTTATGATA
ATAAACCCCGAGAAAGGGATCGTTACAAAATTGAAATTCACAGACTTTGATGACGACATTGGTGGCGTTG
TTCACAATGAGGAGAGACTGTGTCTTGGAGTCCAGGGTGGTGCCAAATATCCATCCCCGGATAATGTTGG
ACTTCTCCGTTGAGGCAAAGTATACGCCATCGTTAAATGGCAAGACGGGATTATCAAATCGTTTAGTTCC
GTTGGTGCCAGAAACGTGGATAGCATGGAACCAGGTGACATTTGAGAAGAATGGCAGGAAAAGGTCTTGA
GTAGAATGAAGGACACTGGACCTAAAGACTTTATCGGGATAGTATACTCCACGAGTAAAAGAGTTCGTGT
AAGCGGGTGGGAGCTGCGTTCTAGTTGTGAGGTTCACGCATTGGGAAGAAACGAGGGGCAGGAGAACGAG
GAACACAAACATGGCGGCCGCCTTTGCCAAAGTGATGGGCCAGCACACAGACCAGCACGTTGCCCAGGAG
CTGTGGGAGGAAGATAAGAGGTATGAACATGATTAGCAAAAGGGCCTAGCTTGGACTCAGAATAATCCAG
CCTTATCCCAACCATAAAATAAAAGCAGAATGGTAGCTGGATTGTAGCTGCTATTAGCAATATGAAACCT
CTTACATCAGTTACAATTTATATGCAGAAATATTTATATGCAGAAATATTGCTATTGCCTTAACCCAGAA
ATTATCACTGTTATTCTTTAGAATGGTGCAAAGAGGCATGATACATTGTATCATTATTGCCCTGAAAGAA
AGAGATTAGGGAAAGTATTAGAAATAAGATAAACAAAAAAGTATATTAAAAGAAGAAAGCATTTTTTAAA
ATTACAAATGCAAAATTACCCTGATTTGGTCA
